>Addgene plasmid #22898 | pME18S-3HA-mULK2 | addgene partial sequence | sequence record 30570 | 22898 with SV40pro-F
AGTGAGGAGGCTTTTTTGGAGGCCTAGGCTTTTGCAAAAAGCTCCTCGATCGAGGGGCTCGCATCTCTCC
TTCACGCGCCCGCCGCCCTACCTGAGGCCGCCATCCACGCCGGTTGAGTCGCGTTCTGCCGCCTCCCGCC
TGTGGTGCCTCCTGAACTGCGTCCGCCGTCTAGGTAAGTTTAAAGCTCAGGTCGAGACCGGGCCTTTGTC
CGGCGCTCCCTTGGAGCCTACCTAGACTCAGCCGGCTCTCCACGCTTTGCCTGACCCTGCTTGCTCAACT
CTACGTCTTTGTTTCGTTTTCTGTTCTGCGCCGTTACAGATCCAAGCTCTGAAAAACCAGAAAGTTAACT
GGTAAGTTTAGTCTTTTTGTCTTTTATTTCAGGTCCCGGATCCGGTGGTGGTGCAAATCAAAGAACTGCT
CCTCAGTGGATGTTGCCTTTACTTCTAGGCCTGTACGGAAGTGTTACTTCTGCTCTAAAAGCTGCGGAAT
TGCCATGGCATACCCTTATGACGTACCAGATTACGCGGGATATCCCTACGATGTCCCCGATTACGCGCGT
TATCCATATGACGTCCCGGACTATGCCGAATTCCTCGACTCTAGACAATTGGCCATGGAGGTGGTGGGCG
ACTTCGAGTACTGCAAGCGGGACCTCGTGGGACACGGGGCCTTCGCTGTGGTCTTCCGGGGGCGGCACCG
CCAGAAAACTGATTGGGAGGTGGCTATTAAAAGTATTAATAAAAAGAACTTGTCAAAATCACAAATTCTG
CTTGGAAAGGAAATAAAAATCTTAAAGGAGCTTCAGCATGAAAACATCGTAGCGCTCTATGATGTTCA
