[The description below was written by a language model from this plasmid's Addgene catalogue record.]
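Description:
pME18S-3HA-mULK2 is a mammalian expression plasmid built on the pME18S backbone (about 3.4 kb without insert) that carries the mouse UNC-51-like kinase 2 (Ulk2) coding sequence as an insert of roughly 3.5 kb. It is maintained in E. coli as a high-copy plasmid under ampicillin selection. The record does not list a mammalian selection marker, and it does not name the promoter or polyadenylation signal. pME18S-type vectors are generally known for driving expression from the SRα hybrid promoter, but this is not confirmed in the fields provided, and no feature table is available to verify the regulatory elements or the bacterial origin.

The Ulk2 cDNA was inserted by restriction cloning, with the 5′ junction at an XhoI site that was destroyed in the process and the 3′ junction at a NotI site that remains intact. A triple haemagglutinin (3xHA) epitope tag encoded by the backbone sits upstream of the insert, so the kinase is produced as an N-terminally 3xHA-tagged fusion protein. This allows detection and immunoprecipitation with anti-HA antibodies without needing an ULK2-specific reagent.

ULK2 is a serine/threonine kinase related to C. elegans UNC-51 and to ULK1. The construct comes from work that first characterised the mouse protein and the features of its functional domains. It is suited to transient overexpression of tagged mouse ULK2 in cultured mammalian cells, for example to examine expression, localisation, interaction partners or kinase activity of the recovered protein.
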