Addgene plasmid #22898: pME18S-3HA-mULK2
Depositing lab: Masaaki Muramatsu. Depositing organization: Institute of Science Tokyo. Publication: Mouse ULK2, a novel member of the UNC-51-like protein kinases: unique features of functional domains. Yan J, Kuroyanagi H, Tomemori T, Okazaki N, Asato K, Matsuda Y, Suzuki Y, Ohshima Y, Mitani S, Masuho Y, Shirasawa T, Muramatsu M. Oncogene. 1999 Oct 21. 18(43):5850-9. 10.1038/sj.onc.1202988 PubMed 10557072.
Backbone
  Vector backbone: pME18s
  Backbone size w/o insert (bp): 3400
  Vector type: Mammalian Expression
Growth in bacteria
  Bacterial resistance: Ampicillin, 100 μg/mL
  Growth temperature: 37°C
  Growth strain: DH5alpha
  Copy number: High Copy
Gene/Insert
  Gene/Insert name: UNC-51-like kinase 2 (alt name: ULK2)
  Species: M. musculus (mouse)
  Insert size (bp): 3500
  GenBank ID: AB019577
  Entrez Gene: Ulk2 (a.k.a. RP23-278F12.5, A830085I22Rik, AU015340, Unc51.2, mKIAA0623)
  Tag / fusion protein: 3xHA (N terminal on backbone)
  Cloning method: Restriction Enzyme; 5′ cloning site XhoI (destroyed during cloning); 3′ cloning site NotI (not destroyed)
  Sequencing primers: 5′ N/A
Terms and licenses: Academic/Nonprofit Terms; Industry Terms: Not Available to Industry
How to cite: pME18S-3HA-mULK2 was a gift from Masaaki Muramatsu (Addgene plasmid # 22898 ; http://n2t.net/addgene:22898 ; RRID:Addgene_22898)
